Addgene plasmid #81222: pHU6_chr12_FAM19A2-down-gRNA-rev
Purpose: pHu6-gRNA-NT1_SpecR backbone, gRNA for targeting the downstream region of FAM19A2 locus
Depositing lab: David Liu. Depositing organization: Harvard University. Publication: A programmable Cas9-serine recombinase fusion protein that operates on DNA sequences in mammalian cells. Chaikind B, Bessen JL, Thompson DB, Hu JH, Liu DR. Nucleic Acids Res. 2016 Aug 11. pii: gkw707. 10.1093/nar/gkw707 PubMed 27515511.
Backbone
  Vector backbone: pHU6
  Backbone size w/o insert (bp): 2200
  Total vector size (bp): 2200
  Vector type: Mammalian Expression
Growth in bacteria
  Bacterial resistance: Spectinomycin, 50 μg/mL
  Growth temperature: 37°C
  Growth strain: DH5alpha
  Copy number: High Copy
Gene/Insert
  Gene/Insert name: hU6 expression of gRNA
  gRNA/shRNA sequence: Ch12 psuedo gix site at FAM19A2 locus, 62112594
  Species: H. sapiens (human)
  Promoter: U6
  Cloning method: Unknown
  Sequencing primers: 5′ AAAAAAAGCACCGACTCGGTG
Terms and licenses: Academic/Nonprofit Terms; Industry Terms: Not Available to Industry
How to cite: pHU6_chr12_FAM19A2-down-gRNA-rev was a gift from David Liu (Addgene plasmid # 81222 ; http://n2t.net/addgene:81222 ; RRID:Addgene_81222)
