[The description below was written by a language model from this plasmid's Addgene catalogue record and pLannotate feature annotations shown in this document.]
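Description:
pHU6_chr12_FAM19A2-down-gRNA-rev is a compact (about 2.2 kb) mammalian guide RNA expression plasmid built on the pHU6 (pHu6-gRNA-NT1_SpecR) backbone. It is propagated in E. coli from a high-copy ColE1/pUC-type origin and selected with spectinomycin. Resistance comes from the aadA aminoglycoside adenylyltransferase gene, which in this plasmid sits directly downstream of the bla (AmpR) promoter that drives it. There is no mammalian selection marker or reporter in the annotated features, so the plasmid is suited to transient delivery into cultured cells alongside other components. A short fragment of a Gateway attB1 site lies upstream of the expression cassette and appears to be a cloning remnant rather than a functional element.

The payload is a single RNA polymerase III transcription unit. The human U6 snRNA promoter is followed by a short gap of the size expected for a protospacer, and then by the Streptococcus pyogenes Cas9 guide RNA scaffold. According to the record, the spacer targets a pseudo-gix site on human chromosome 12, in the region downstream of the FAM19A2 locus. The "rev" in the name suggests that it is one member of a set of guides flanking that site, although the record does not define this explicitly.

The plasmid was deposited with work describing a programmable Cas9–serine recombinase fusion that acts on DNA sequences in mammalian cells. In that context, guides such as this one would direct the fusion protein to sequences adjacent to an endogenous gix-like recombinase site. The Cas9 or fusion protein itself is not encoded here and must be supplied from a separate construct.
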