Features (pLannotate 1.2.2; 6 found; start..end, strand, type, name):
     13..30      +  protein_bind   attB1 (fragment): mutant version of attB; recombination site for the Gateway® BP reaction BP Clonase™
     76..316     +  promoter       U6 promoter: RNA polymerase III promoter for human U6 snRNA
    346..421     +  misc_RNA       gRNA scaffold: guide RNA scaffold for the Streptococcus pyogenes CRISPR/Cas9 system
    514..1102    -  rep_origin     ori: high-copy-number ColE1/pMB1/pBR322/pUC origin of replication
   1273..2061    -  CDS            aadA: S3AD_ECOLX - Experimental evidence at protein level: Swiss-Prot protein existence level 1. Mediates bacterial resistance to the antibiotics streptomycin and spectinomycin. From Escherichia coli.
   2062..2153    -  promoter       AmpR promoter: bla
>Addgene plasmid #81222 | pHU6_chr12_FAM19A2-down-gRNA-rev | depositor full sequence | sequence record 163290 | pHU6_chr12_FAM19A2-down-gRNA-rev sequence 2191 bps
GACGTCGCTAGCTGTACAAAAAAGCAGGCTTTAAAGGAACCAATTCATTCGACTGGATCCAAGGTCGGGC
AGGAAGAGGGCCTATTTCCCATGATTCCTTCATATTTGCATATACGATACAAGGCTGTTAGAGAGATAAT
TAGAATTAATTTGACTGTAAACACAAAGATATTAGTACAAAATACGTGACGTAGAAAGTAATAATTTCTT
GGGTAGTTTGCAGTTTTAAAATTATGTTTTAAAATGGACTATCATATGCTTACCGTAACTTGAAAGTATT
TCGATTTCTTGGCTTTATATATCTTGTGGAAAGGACGAAACACCGCCTAAAAGTGACTGGGAGAAGTTTT
AGAGCTAGAAATAGCAAGTTAAAATAAGGCTAGTCCGTTATCAACTTGAAAAAGTGGCACCGAGTCGGTG
CTTTTTTTTCTCGAGGTACCTCTCTACATATGACATGTGAGCAAAAGGCCAGCAAAAGGCCAGGAACCGT
AAAAAGGCCGCGTTGCTGGCGTTTTTCCATAGGCTCCGCCCCCCTGACGAGCATCACAAAAATCGACGCT
CAAGTCAGAGGTGGCGAAACCCGACAGGACTATAAAGATACCAGGCGTTTCCCCCTGGAAGCTCCCTCGT
GCGCTCTCCTGTTCCGACCCTGCCGCTTACCGGATACCTGTCCGCCTTTCTCCCTTCGGGAAGCGTGGCG
CTTTCTCATAGCTCACGCTGTAGGTATCTCAGTTCGGTGTAGGTCGTTCGCTCCAAGCTGGGCTGTGTGC
ACGAACCCCCCGTTCAGCCCGACCGCTGCGCCTTATCCGGTAACTATCGTCTTGAGTCCAACCCGGTAAG
ACACGACTTATCGCCACTGGCAGCAGCCACTGGTAACAGGATTAGCAGAGCGAGGTATGTAGGCGGTGCT
ACAGAGTTCTTGAAGTGGTGGCCTAACTACGGCTACACTAGAAGAACAGTATTTGGTATCTGCGCTCTGC
TGAAGCCAGTTACCTTCGGAAAAAGAGTTGGTAGCTCTTGATCCGGCAAACAAACCACCGCTGGTAGCGG
TGGTTTTTTTGTTTGCAAGCAGCAGATTACGCGCAGAAAAAAAGGATCTCAAGAAGATCCTTTGATCTTT
TCTACGGGGTCTGACGCTCAGTGGAACGAAAACTCACGTTAAGGGATTTTGGTCATGAGATTATCAAAAA
GGATCTTCACCTAGATCCTTTTAAATTAAAAATGAAGTTTTAAATCAATCTAAAGTATATATGAGTAAAC
TTGGTCTGACAGTTTGCCGACTACCTTGGTGATCTCGCCTTTCACGTAGTGGACAAATTCTTCCAACTGA
TCTGCGCGCGAGGCCAAGCGATCTTCTTCTTGTCCAAGATAAGCCTGTCTAGCTTCAAGTATGACGGGCT
GATACTGGGCCGGCAGGCGCTCCATTGCCCAGTCGGCAGCGACATCCTTCGGCGCGATTTTGCCGGTTAC
TGCGCTGTACCAAATGCGGGACAACGTAAGCACTACATTTCGCTCATCGCCAGCCCAGTCGGGCGGCGAG
TTCCATAGCGTTAAGGTTTCATTTAGCGCCTCAAATAGATCCTGTTCAGGAACCGGATCAAAGAGTTCCT
CCGCCGCTGGACCTACCAAGGCAACGCTATGTTCTCTTGCTTTTGTCAGCAAGATAGCCAGATCAATGTC
GATCGTGGCTGGCTCGAAGATACCTGCAAGAATGTCATTGCGCTGCCATTCTCCAAATTGCAGTTCGCGC
TTAGCTGGATAACGCCACGGAATGATGTCGTCGTGCACAACAATGGTGACTTCTACAGCGCGGAGAATCT
CGCTCTCTCCAGGGGAAGCCGAAGTTTCCAAAAGGTCGTTGATCAAAGCTCGCCGCGTTGTTTCATCAAG
CCTTACGGTCACCGTAACCAGCAAATCAATATCACTGTGTGGCTTCAGGCCGCCATCCACTGCGGAGCCG
TACAAATGTACGGCCAGCAACGTCGGTTCGAGATGGCGCTCGATGACGCCAACTACCTCTGATAGTTGAG
TCGATACTTCGGCGATCACCGCTTCCCTCATACTCTTCCTTTTTCAATATTATTGAAGCATTTATCAGGG
TTATTGTCTCATGAGCGGATACATATTTGAATGTATTTAGAAAAATAAACAAATATGGGTTCCGCGCACA
TTTCCCCGAAAAGTGCCACCT
