>Addgene plasmid #81222 | pHU6_chr12_FAM19A2-down-gRNA-rev | addgene partial sequence | sequence record 163288 | hU6-F 5'-GAGGGCCTATTTCCCATGATT-3'
AGGCTGTTAGAGAGATAATTAGAATTAATTTGACTGTAAACACAAAGATATTAGTACAAAATACGTGACG
TAGAAAGTAATAATTTCTTGGGTAGTTTGCAGTTTTAAAATTATGTTTTAAAATGGACTATCATATGCTT
ACCGTAACTTGAAAGTATTTCGATTTCTTGGCTTTATATATCTTGTGGAAAGGACGAAACACCGCCTAAA
AGTGACTGGGAGAAGTTTTAGAGCTAGAAATAGCAAGTTAAAATAAGGCTAGTCCGTTATCAACTTGAAA
AAGTGGCACCGAGTCGGTGCTTTTTTTTCTCGAGGTACCTCTCTACATATGACATGTGAGCAAAAGGCCA
GCAAAAGGCCAGGAACCGTAAAAAGGCCGCGTTGCTGGCGTTTTTCCATAGGCTCCGCCCCCCTGACGAG
CATCACAAAAATCGACGCTCAAGTCAGAGGTGGCGAAACCCGACAGGACTATAAAGATACCAGGCGTTTC
CCCCTGGAAGCTCCCTCGTGCGCTCTCCTGTTCCGACCCTGCCGCTTACCGGATACCTGTCCGCCTTTCT
CCCTTCGGGAAGCGTGGCGCTTTCTCATAGCTCACGCTGTAGGTATCTCAGTTCGGTGTAGGTCGTTCGC
TCCAAGCTGGGCTGTGTGCACGAACCCCCCGTTCAGCCCGACCGCTGCGCCTTATCCGGTAACTATCGTC
TTGAGTCCAACCCGGTAAGACACGACTTATCGCCACTGGCAGCAGCCACTGGTAACAGGATTAGCAGAGC
GAGGTATGTAGGCGGTGCTACAGAGTTCTTGAAGTGGTGGCCTAACTACG
