>Addgene plasmid #81222 | pHU6_chr12_FAM19A2-down-gRNA-rev | addgene partial sequence | sequence record 163289 | StrepPyoCas9-5UTR-F 5'-CGGTGCCACTTTTTCAAGTTG-3'
ACTTGCTATTTCTAGCTCTAAAACTTCTCCCAGTCACTTTTAGGCGGTGTTTCGTCCTTTCCACAAGATA
TATAAAGCCAAGAAATCGAAATACTTTCAAGTTACGGTAAGCATATGATAGTCCATTTTAAAACATAATT
TTAAAACTGCAAACTACCCAAGAAATTATTACTTTCTACGTCACGTATTTTGTACTAATATCTTTGTGTT
TACAGTCAAATTAATTCTAATTATCTCTCTAACAGCCTTGTATCGTATATGCAAATATGAAGGAATCATG
GGAAATAGGCCCTCTTCCTGCCCGACCTTGGATCCAGTCGAATGAATTGGTTCCTTTAAAGCCTGCTTTT
TTGTACAGCTAGCGACGTCAGGTGGCACTTTTCGGGGAAATGTGCGCGGAACCCATATTTGTTTATTTTT
CTAAATACATTCAAATATGTATCCGCTCATGAGACAATAACCCTGATAAATGCTTCAATAATATTGAAAA
AGGAAGAGTATGAGGGAAGCGGTGATCGCCGAAGTATCGACTCAACTATCAGAGGTAGTTGGCGTCATCG
AGCGCCATCTCGAACCGACGTTGCTGGCCGTACATTTGTACGGCTCCGCAGTGGATGGCGGCCTGAAGCC
ACACAGTGATATTGATTTGCTGGTTACGGTGACCGTAAGGCTTGATGAAACAACGCGGCGAGCTTTGATC
AACGACCTTTTGGAAACTTCGGCTTCCCCTGGAGAGAGCGAGATTCTCCGCGCTGTAGAAGTCACCATTG
TTGTGCACGACGACATCATTCCGTGGCGTTATC
